>Addgene plasmid #211577 | pFB-mRFP (pc2386) | addgene full sequence | sequence record 422498 | Addgene NGS Result
ATGGG
[124 nt withheld, positions 6-129]
C
[91 nt withheld, positions 131-221]
A
[49 nt withheld, positions 223-271]
CCTTTGACGTTGGAGTCCACGTTCTT
[37 nt withheld, positions 298-334]
ACCCTATCTCGGTCTATTCTTTTGATTTATAAGGGATTTTGCCGATTTCGGCCTATTGGTTAAAAAATGA
GCTGATTTAACAAAAATTTAACGCGAATTTTAACAAAATATTAACGCTTACAATTTAGGTGGCACTTTTC
GGGGAAATGTGCGCGGAACCCCTATTTGTTTATTTTTCTAAATACATTCAAATATGTATCCGCTCATGAG
ACAATAACCCTGATAAATGCTTCAATAATATTGAAAAAGGAAGAGTATGAGTATTCAACATTTCCGTGTC
GCCCTTATTCCCTTTTTTGCGGCATTTTGCCTTCCTGTTTTTGCTCACCCAGAAACGCTGGTGAAAGTAA
AAGATGCTGAAGATCAGTTGGGTGCACGAGTGGGTTACATCGAACTGGATCTCAACAGCGGTAAGATCCT
TGAGAGTTTTCGCCCCGAAGAACGTTTTCCAATGATGAGCACTTTTAAAGTTCTGCTATGTGGCGCGGTA
TTATCCCGTATTGACGCCGGGCAAGAGCAACTCGGTCGCCGCATACACTATTCTCAGAATGACTTGGTTG
AGTACTCACCAGTCACAGAAAAGCATCTTACGGATGGCATGACAGTAAGAGAATTATGCAGTGCTGCCAT
AACCATGAGTGATAACACTGCGGCCAACTTACTTCTGACAACGATCGGAGGACCGAAGGAGCTAACCGCT
TTTTTGCACAACATGGGGGATCATGTAACTCGCCTTGATCGTTGGGAACCGGAGCTGAATGAAGCCATAC
CAAACGACGAGCGTGACACCACGATGCCTGTAGCAATGGCAACAACGTTGCGCAAACTATTAACTGGCGA
ACTACTTACTCTAGCTTCCCGGCAACAATTAATAGACTGGATGGAGGCGGATAAAGTTGCAGGACCACTT
CTGCGCTCGGCCCTTCCGGCTGGCTGGTTTATTGCTGATAAATCTGGAGCCGGTGAGCGTGGGTCTCGCG
GTATCATTGCAGCACTGGGGCCAGATGGTAAGCCCTCCCGTATCGTAGTTATCTACACGACGGGGAGTCA
GGCAACTATGGATGAACGAAATAGACAGATCGCTGAGATAGGTGCCTCACTGATTAAGCATTGGTAACTG
TCAGACCAAGTTTACTCATATATACTTTAGATTGATTTAAAACTTCATTTTTAATTTAAAAGGATCTAGG
TGAAGATCCTTTTTGATAATCTCATGACCAAAATCCCTTAACGTGAGTTTTCGTTCCACTGAGCGTCAGA
CCCCGTAGAAAAGATCAAAGGATCTTCTTGAGATCCTTTTTTTCTGCGCGTAATCTGCTGCTTGCAAACA
AAAAAACCACCGCTACCAGCGGTGGTTTGTTTGCCGGATCAAGAGCTACCAACTCTTTTTCCGAAGGTAA
CTGGCTTCAGCAGAGCGCAGATACCAAATACTGTTCTTCTAGTGTAGCCGTAGTTAGGCCACCACTTCAA
GAACTCTGTAGCACCGCCTACATACCTCGCTCTGCTAATCCTGTTACCAGTGGCTGCTGCCAGTGGCGAT
AAGTCGTGTCTTACCGGGTTGGACTCAAGACGATAGTTACCGGATAAGGCGCAGCGGTCGGGCTGAACGG
GGGGTTCGTGCACACAGCCCAGCTTGGAGCGAACGACCTACACCGAACTGAGATACCTACAGCGTGAGCT
ATGAGAAAGCGCCACGCTTCCCGAAGGGAGAAAGGCGGACAGGTATCCGGTAAGCGGCAGGGTCGGAACA
GGAGAGCGCACGAGGGAGCTTCCAGGGGGAAACGCCTGGTATCTTTATAGTCCTGTCGGGTTTCGCCACC
TCTGACTTGAGCGTCGATTTTTGTGATGCTCGTCAGGGGGGCGGAGCCTATGGAAAAACGCCAGCAACGC
GGCCTTTTTACGGTTCCTGGCCTTTTGCTGGCCTTTTGCTCACATGTTCTTTCCTGCGTTATCCCCTGAT
TCTGTGGATAACCGTATTACCGCCTTTGAGTGAGCTGATACCGCTCGCCGCAGCCGAACGACCGAGCGCA
GCGAGTCAGTGAGCGAGGAAGCGGAAGAGCGCCTGATGCGGTATTTTCTCCTTACGCATCTGTGCGGTAT
TTCACACCGCATAGACCAGCCGCGTAACCTGGCAAAATCGGTTACGGTTGAGTAATAAATGGATGCCCTG
CGTAAGCGGGTGTGGGCGGACAATAAAGTCTTAAACTGAACAAAATAGATCTAAACTATGACAATAAAGT
CTTAAACTAGACAGAATAGTTGTAAACTGAAATCAGTCCAGTTATGCTGTGAAAAAGCATACTGGACTTT
TGTTATGGCTAAAGCAAACTCTTCATTTTCTGAAGTGCAAATTGCCCGTCGTATTAAAGAGGGGCGTGGC
CAAGGGCATGGTAAAGACTATATTCGCGGCGTTGTGACAATTTACCGAACAACTCCGCGGCCGGGAAGCC
GATCTCGGCTTGAACGAATTGTTAGGTGGCGGTACTTGGGTCGATATCAAAGTGCATCACTTCTTCCCGT
ATGCCCAACTTTGTATAGAGAGCCACTGCGGGATCGTCACCGTAATCTGCTTGCACGTAGATCACATAAG
CACCAAGCGCGTTGGCCTCATGCTTGAGGAGATTGATGAGCGCGGTGGCAATGCCCTGCCTCCGGTGCTC
GCCGGAGACTGCGAGATCATAGATATAGATCTCACTACGCGGCTGCTCAAACTTGGGCAGAACGTAAGCC
GCGAGAGCGCCAACAACCGCTTCTTGGTCGAAGGCAGCAAGCGCGATGAATGTCTTACTACGGAGCAAGT
TCCCGAGGTAATCGGAGTCCGGCTGATGTTGGGAGTAGGTGGCTACGTCTCCGAACTCACGACCGAAAAG
ATCAAGAGCAGCCCGCATGGATTTGACTTGGTCAGGGCCGAGCCTACATGTGCGAATGATGCCCATACTT
GAGCCACCTAACTTTGTTTTAGGGCGACTGCCCTGCTGCGTAACATCGTTGCTGCTCCATAACATCAAAC
ATCGACCCACGGCGTAACGCGCTTGCTGCTTGGATGCCCGAGGCATAGACTGTACAAAAAAACAGTCATA
ACAAGCCATGAAAACCGCCACTGCGCCGTTACCACCGCTGCGTTCGGTCAAGGTTCTGGACCAGTTGCGT
GAGCGCATACGCTACTTGCATTACAGTTTACGAACCGAACAGGCTTATGTCAACTGGGTTCGTGCCTTCA
TCCGTTTCCACGGTGTGCGTCACCCGGCAACCTTGGGCAGCAGCGAAGTCGAGGCATTTCTGTCCTGGCT
GGCGAACGAGCGCAAGGTTTCGGTCTCCACGCATCGTCAGGCATTGGCGGCCTTGCTGTTCTTCTACGGC
AAGGTGCTGTGCACGGATCTGCCCTGGCTTCAGGAGATCGGAAGACCTCGGCCGTCGCGGCGCTTGCCGG
TGGTGCTGACCCCGGATGAAGTGGTTCGCATCCTCGGTTTTCTGGAAGGCGAGCATCGTTTGTTCGCCCA
GGACTCTAGCTATAGTTCTAGTGGTTGGCTACGTATACTCCGGAATATTAATAGATCATGGAGATAATTA
AAATGATAACCATCTCGCAAATAAATAAGTATTTTACTGTTTTCGTAACAGTTTTGTAATAAAAAAACCT
ATAAATATTCCGGATTATTCATACCGTCCCACCATCGGGCGCGGATCCCGGTCCGAAGCGCGCGGAATTC
TGCAGTCGACGGTACCGCGGGCCCGGGATCCACCGGTCGACATGGCCTCCTCCGAGGACGTCATCAAGGA
GTTCATGCGCTTCAAGGTGCGCATGGAGGGCTCCGTGAACGGCCACGAGTTCGAGATCGAGGGCGAGGGC
GAGGGCCGCCCCTACGAGGGCACCCAGACCGCCAAGCTGAAGGTGACCAAGGGCGGCCCCCTGCCCTTCG
CCTGGGACATCCTGTCCCCTCAGTTCCAGTACGGCTCCAAGGCCTACGTGAAGCACCCCGCCGACATCCC
CGACTACTTGAAGCTGTCCTTCCCCGAGGGCTTCAAGTGGGAGCGCGTGATGAACTTCGAGGACGGCGGC
GTGGTGACCGTGACCCAGGACTCCTCCCTGCAGGACGGCGAGTTCATCTACAAGGTGAAGCTGCGCGGCA
CCAACTTCCCCTCCGACGGCCCCGTAATGCAGAAGAAGACCATGGGCTGGGAGGCCTCCACCGAGCGGAT
GTACCCCGAGGACGGCGCCCTGAAGGGCGAGATCAAGATGAGGCTGAAGCTGAAGGACGGCGGCCACTAC
GACGCCGAGGTCAAGACCACCTACATGGCCAAGAAGCCCGTGCAGCTGCCCGGCGCCTACAAGACCGACA
TCAAGCTGGACATCACCTCCCACAACGAGGACTACACCATCGTGGAACAGTACGAGCGCGCCGAGGGCCG
CCACTCCACCGGCGCCGGCCTGTACAAGTAAAGCGGCCGCTTTCGAATCTAGAGCCTGCAGTCTCGAGGC
ATGCGGTACCAAGCTTGTCGAGAAGTACTAGAGGATCATAATCAGCCATACCACATTTGTAGAGGTTTTA
CTTGCTTTAAAAAACCTCCCACACCTCCCCCTGAACCTGAAACATAAAATGAATGCAATTGTTGTTGTTA
ACTTGTTTATTGCAGCTTATAATGGTTACAAATAAAGCAATAGCATCACAAATTTCACAAATAAAGCATT
TTTTTCACTGCATTCTAGTTGTGGTTTGTCCAAACTCATCAATGTATCTTATCATGTCTGGATCTGATCA
CTGCTTGAGCCTAGGAGATCCGAACCAGATAAGTGAAATCTAGTTCCAAACTATTTTGTCATTTTTAATT
TTCGTATTAGCTTACGACGCTACACCCAGTTCCCATCTATTTTGTCACTCTTCCCTAAATAATCCTTAAA
AACTCCATTTCCACCCCTCCCAGTTCCCAACTATTTTGTCCGCCCACAGCGGGGCATTTTTCTTCCTGTT
ATGTTTTTAATCAAACATCCTGCCAACTCCATGTGACAAACCGTCATCTTCGGCTACTTTTTCTCTGTCA
CAGAATGAAAATTTTTCTGTCATCTCTTCGTTATTAATGTTTGTAATTGACTGAATATCAACGCTTATTT
GCAGCCTGAATGGCGA
Features (pLannotate 1.2.2; 16 found; start..end, strand, type, name):
      6..460     +  rep_origin     f1 ori (sequence partly withheld): f1 bacteriophage origin of replication; arrow indicates direction of (+) strand synthesis
    486..590     +  promoter       AmpR promoter: bla
    591..1451    +  CDS            AmpR: β-lactamase; bla; confers resistance to ampicillin, carbenicillin, and related antibiotics
   1622..2210    +  rep_origin     ori: high-copy-number ColE1/pMB1/pBR322/pUC origin of replication
   2396..2447    -  misc_feature   bom (fragment): basis of mobility region from pBR322
   2515..2739    -  mobile_element Tn7R: mini-Tn7 element (right end of the Tn7 transposon) Tn7
   2806..3339    -  CDS            GmR: gentamycin acetyltransferase; aacC1; confers resistance to gentamycin
   3509..3537    -  promoter       Pc promoter: intI1 (promoter lies within the coding sequence); class 1 integron promoter
   3515..3862    -  CDS            YPR2_ECOLX (fragment): Protein predicted: Swiss-Prot protein existence level 4. From Escherichia coli.
   3889..3980    +  promoter       polyhedrin promoter: polh from Autographa californica; promoter for the baculovirus polyhedrin gene
   4039..4075    +  misc_feature   MCS (fragment): multiple cloning site
   4086..4760    +  CDS            mRFP1: mRFP1 is a basic (constitutively fluorescent) red fluorescent protein published in 2002, derived from Discosoma sp.. It is reported to be a somewhat slowly-maturing monomer with low acid sensitivity.
   4848..4931    +  CDS            large T antigen (fragment): large T antigen from SV40 (simian virus 40)
   4954..5088    +  polyA_signal   SV40 poly(A) signal: SV40 polyadenylation signal
   5117..5282    -  mobile_element Tn7L: mini-Tn7 element (left end of the Tn7 transposon) Tn7
   5445..1       +  CDS            lacZα (fragment) (across the origin): LacZα fragment of β-galactosidase; lacZ fragment
