[The description below was written by a language model from this plasmid's Addgene catalogue record and pLannotate feature annotations shown in this document.]
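Description:
pFB-mRFP (pc2386) is a baculovirus donor (transfer) plasmid built on the pFastBac1 backbone for expressing a red fluorescent protein in insect cells. It is maintained in E. coli through a high-copy ColE1/pUC-type origin and selected with ampicillin via a β-lactamase cassette. An f1 phage origin and a fragment of the pBR322 bom region are also annotated. The catalogue lists a vector size of 4,772 bp, which appears to refer to the backbone alone, whereas the sequenced record is 5,460 nt.

The functional core is a mini-Tn7 element bounded by the Tn7R and Tn7L transposon ends. Between these ends sit a gentamicin acetyltransferase gene driven by the class 1 integron Pc promoter and, in the opposite orientation, the expression cassette. In that cassette the Autographa californica polyhedrin promoter, a strong very-late baculoviral promoter, is followed by a remnant of the multiple cloning site, the mRFP1 coding sequence (a monomeric Discosoma-derived red fluorescent protein, recorded as cloned between NotI and EcoRI) and an SV40 polyadenylation signal. The short SV40 large T antigen and lacZα fragments are likely incidental annotation hits to backbone sequence rather than functional parts.

In the usual pFastBac workflow, Tn7 transposition moves the whole segment between the Tn7 ends into a baculovirus shuttle genome (bacmid) in a suitable E. coli host, with gentamicin resistance marking the transposed cassette. The recombinant bacmid then yields virus that drives mRFP1 production in infected insect cells. No fusion partner or affinity tag is annotated, so the construct appears to express mRFP1 alone. That would suit it as a fluorescent reporter or control protein, although the record states only that it expresses RFP in insect cells.
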