Addgene plasmid #211577: pFB-mRFP (pc2386)
Purpose: Expresses RFP in insect cells
Depositing lab: Cristina Cardoso. Depositing organization: Technische Universitaet Darmstadt. Publication: Direct homo- and hetero-interactions of MeCP2 and MBD2. Becker A, Allmann L, Hofstatter M, Casa V, Weber P, Lehmkuhl A, Herce HD, Cardoso MC. PLoS One. 2013;8(1):e53730. doi: 10.1371/journal.pone.0053730. Epub 2013 Jan 15. PubMed 23335972.
Backbone
  Vector backbone: pFastBac1
  Total vector size (bp): 4772
  Vector type: Insect Expression
  Selectable markers: Gentamicin
Growth in bacteria
  Bacterial resistance: Ampicillin, 100 μg/mL
  Growth temperature: 37°C
  Growth strain: DH5alpha
  Copy number: High Copy
Gene/Insert
  Gene/Insert name: RFP
  Promoter: Polyhedrin Promoter
  Cloning method: Restriction Enzyme; 5′ cloning site NotI (unknown if destroyed); 3′ cloning site EcoRI (unknown if destroyed)
  Sequencing primers: 5′ AAATGATAACCATCTCGC; 3′ GTGTTGCTCCTGATGTGGTAGC
Terms and licenses: Academic/Nonprofit Terms; Industry Terms: Not Available to Industry
How to cite: pFB-mRFP (pc2386) was a gift from Cristina Cardoso (Addgene plasmid # 211577 ; http://n2t.net/addgene:211577 ; RRID:Addgene_211577)
